>Addgene plasmid #197713 | pMC-1-ZmPLTP-6 | addgene full sequence | sequence record 391065 | Addgene NGS Result
GTCAGTGAGCGAGGAAGCGGAAGAGCGCCCAATACGCAAACCGCCTCTCCCCGCGCGTTGGCCGATTCAT
TAATCACTCTGTGGTCTCAGGAGCTCCCTGCGGCTGTTACGCGGTCCCCCATCAATCTTCTGTTCTTGCG
GTTGTAGCCTGTGTAACAGTGCTAGAGTATGTATGATAAATAGGTTTTAAGTCTGCTTACATGACATTTT
TTATTGTGGAAGAGACATATAAAAATTAGAGAGAGTGGTTCTCATGCAACGGCGGACGGCCCGGTGCTAA
AAGAGCTTCAAGACAAAATAATGAAACAGGAAGAGAGTAGATTTATCTAAGAGCCAACTTTATTATATGA
ATGTGTTTATTGTTGGCTTTAGATGATATGGTAAGGAGTTAGAGCTAATAATAGATAGGCTCTATTATTA
TTATTATTAATTAAACTCGCTCTAAGGAGGAAAGTGGGAGGAAGGGACGAGGACGTAGACTACTGGAAGC
ATCGTGCATGGATGATGGATGTGGTGTCTCTTAATGTAGGTGGCCGGAGGATGTACGTGTTAATTGCGCG
ATAAGCACTCAGATCCAACCGCAAACTACCTCCACACTGACACACTGATAGAGAGAAAGACAGACCTCCG
ACGACTGCCGCCGCAGATGAGCCACGTACGTATACGACGTCTGCCGGCCGGCTCAGGCTGCCGCCATCAC
CCTGCTCGAAAGTCGCGTTAGGCGGCGCCAGCTACATAGGAGTATCTAGTCTAGCCAGTTAGTATACTAC
TACTGCGCTGATGATGAATTAACTCTGCATAGATACTGTACTTGCCTCCCTCCAACACCCAACCACCTCC
TGCTCGGCTCTTAATAACTTGGACACGGATCGATGCCATCCAAGGAAGAACACGACGACGACGACGGAAC
ATCCACCATGCAAGCTTGCATCCATACGCCGATACGCGTGCATCCATCCATCCACCATTATTTCCATTTT
CCACCGATCACACGTACACAGGCCTATTTAAGGAGCGACATCCCACTGCAACTCTCCTCACCACTCATCA
CCAGCTAGCTCTAGCAAAGCACTTGCCATCTACCGACCGCCGCATTCCAAACAGCCCGACGAGCTAGCAG
AGCGGCAGGCACCTCCCTCCTCAAGGAACAATGTGAGACCACGAAGTGGCTCTTCAGTGGACGAAAGGGC
CTCGTGATACGCCTATTTTTATAGGTTAATGTCATGATAATAATGGTTTCTTAGACGTCAGGTGGCACTT
TTCGGGGAAATGTGCGCGGAACCCCTATTTGTTTATTTTTCTAAATACATTCAAATATGTATCCGCTCAT
GAGACAATAACCCTGATAAATGCTTCAATAATATTGAAAAAGGAAGAGTATGCGCTCACGCAACTGGTCC
AGAACCTTGACCGAACGCAGCGGTGGTAACGGCGCAGTGGCGGTTTTCATGGCTTGTTATGACTGTTTTT
TTTTGGGGTACAGTCTATGCCTCGGGCATCCAAGCAGCAAGCGCGTTACGCCGTGGGTCGATGTTTGATG
TTATGGAGCAGCAACGATGTTACGCAGCAGGGCAGTCGCCCTAAAACAAAGTTAAACATCATGAGGGAAG
CGGTGATCGCCGAAGTATCGACTCAACTATCAGAGGTAGTTGGCGTCATCGAGCGCCATCTCGAACCGAC
GTTGCTGGCCGTACATTTGTACGGCTCCGCAGTGGATGGCGGCCTGAAGCCACACAGCGATATTGATTTG
CTGGTTACGGTGACCGTAAGGCTTGATGAAACAACGCGGCGAGCTTTGATCAACGACCTTTTGGAAACTT
CGGCTTCCCCTGGAGAGAGCGAGATTCTCCGCGCTGTAGAAGTCACCATTGTTGTGCACGACGACATCAT
TCCGTGGCGTTATCCAGCTAAGCGCGAACTGCAATTTGGAGAATGGCAGCGCAATGACATTCTTGCAGGT
ATCTTCGAGCCAGCCACGATCGACATTGATCTGGCTATCTTGCTGACAAAAGCAAGAGAACATAGCGTTG
CCTTGGTAGGTCCAGCGGCGGAGGAACTCTTTGATCCGGTTCCTGAACAGGATCTATTTGAGGCGCTAAA
TGAAACCTTAACGCTATGGAACTCGCCGCCCGACTGGGCTGGCGATGAGCGAAATGTAGTGCTTACGTTG
TCCCGCATTTGGTACAGCGCAGTAACCGGCAAAATCGCGCCGAAGGATGTCGCTGCCGACTGGGCAATGG
AGCGCCTGCCGGCCCAGTATCAGCCCGTCATACTTGAAGCTAGACAGGCTTATCTTGGACAAGAAGAAGA
TCGCTTGGCCTCGCGCGCAGATCAGTTGGAAGAATTTGTCCATTACGTAAAAGGCGAGATCACCAAGGTA
GTCGGCAAATAACTGTCAGACCAAGTTTACTCATATATACTTTAGATTGATTTAAAACTTCATTTTTAAT
TTAAAAGGATCTAGGTGAAGATCCTTTTTGATAATCTCATGACCAAAATCCCTTAACGTGAGTTTTCGTT
CCACTGAGCGTCAGACCCCGTAGAAAAGATCAAAGGATCTTCTTGAGATCCTTTTTTTCTGCGCGTAATC
TGCTGCTTGCAAACAAAAAAACCACCGCTACCAGCGGTGGTTTGTTTGCCGGATCAAGAGCTACCAACTC
TTTTTCCGAAGGTAACTGGCTTCAGCAGAGCGCAGATACCAAATACTGTTCTTCTAGTGTAGCCGTAGTT
AGGCCACCACTTCAAGAACTCTGTAGCACCGCCTACATACCTCGCTCTGCTAATCCTGTTACCAGTGGCT
GCTGCCAGTGGCGATAAGTCGTGTCTTACCGGGTTGGACTCAAGACGATAGTTACCGGATAAGGCGCAGC
GGTCGGGCTGAACGGGGGGTTCGTGCACACAGCCCAGCTTGGAGCGAACGACCTACACCGAACTGAGATA
CCTACAGCGTGAGCTATGAGAAAGCGCCACGCTTCCCGAAGGGAGAAAGGCGGACAGGTATCCGGTAAGC
GGCAGGGTCGGAACAGGAGAGCGCACGAGGGAGCTTCCAGGGGGAAACGCCTGGTATCTTTATAGTCCTG
TCGGGTTTCGCCACCTCTGACTTGAGCGTCGATTTTTGTGATGCTCGTCAGGGGGGCGGAGCCTATGGAA
AAACGCCAGCAACGCGGCCTTTTTACGGTTCCTGGCCTTTTGCTGGCCTTTTGCTCACATGTTCTTTCCT
GCGTTATCCCCTGATTCTGTGGATAACCGTATTACCGCCTTTGAGTGAGCTGATACCGCTCGCCGCAGCC
GAACGACCGAGCGCAGCGA
Features (pLannotate 1.2.2; 7 found; start..end, strand, type, name):
      1..23      +  rep_origin     RSF ori (fragment): Plasmids containing the RSF 1030 origin of replication can be propagated in E. coli cells that contain additional plasmids with compatible origins.
     25..74      +  CDS            lacI (fragment): lac repressor; lacI; The lac repressor binds to the lac operator to inhibit transcription in E. coli. This inhibition can be relieved by adding lactose or isopropyl-β-D-thiogalactopyranoside (IPTG).
   1275..1379    +  promoter       AmpR promoter: bla
   1370..1450    -  CDS            int (fragment): INT2_ECOLX - Protein inferred from homology: Swiss-Prot protein existence level 3. Putative integrase believed to be involved in the insertion of antibiotic resistance genes into plasmids and transposons. From Escherichia coli.
   1538..1594    +  CDS            GmR (fragment): gentamycin acetyltransferase; aacC1; confers resistance to gentamycin
   1601..2389    +  CDS            aadA: S3AD_ECOLX - Experimental evidence at protein level: Swiss-Prot protein existence level 1. Mediates bacterial resistance to the antibiotics streptomycin and spectinomycin. From Escherichia coli.
   2563..3151    +  rep_origin     ori: high-copy-number ColE1/pMB1/pBR322/pUC origin of replication
