[The description below was written by a language model from this plasmid's Addgene catalogue record and pLannotate feature annotations shown in this document.]
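Description:
pMC-1-ZmPLTP-6 is a Phytobrick (MoClo) Level 0 part plasmid from a modular vector toolkit and parts library for plant genome engineering. It was built in the self-made pMC-1-ccdB-6 backbone. The backbone name suggests that the part replaced a ccdB counter-selection cassette, although the record lists the cloning sites as unknown. The plasmid is about 3.3 kb and is maintained in E. coli. Replication comes from a high-copy ColE1/pUC-type origin. Selection is with spectinomycin, conferred by a complete aadA (aminoglycoside adenylyltransferase) coding sequence, with an AmpR (bla) promoter annotated upstream of it. Between that promoter and aadA are short integrase and gentamicin acetyltransferase fragments, probably remnants of the integron context from which aadA cassettes are commonly derived. The very short RSF origin and lacI fragments at the start of the sequence likewise look like vestigial or incidental matches rather than working elements.

The payload is the ZmPLTP promoter from Zea mays, recorded as a 1,056 bp insert. The automated feature table does not annotate it, but a large unannotated stretch between the lacI fragment and the AmpR promoter is about the right size to hold it. The plasmid has no coding sequence, terminator or plant selectable marker of its own. Although it is catalogued as a plant expression vector, it serves as a storage and donor plasmid. In MoClo-style Golden Gate assembly, a Level 0 promoter part is released by a Type IIS restriction enzyme and joined through standardised overhangs to coding and terminator parts, giving a transcription unit that can then be combined into multigene plant transformation constructs. The "1" and "6" in the name probably denote the flanking assembly positions, but the record does not define them.
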