Addgene plasmid #197713: pMC-1-ZmPLTP-6
Purpose: Phytobrick (MoClo) Level 0 Part
Depositing lab: Daniel Voytas. Depositing organization: University of Minnesota. Publication: An extensible vector toolkit and parts library for advanced engineering of plant genomes. Chamness JC, Kumar J, Cruz AJ, Rhuby E, Holum MJ, Cody JP, Tibebu R, Gamo ME, Starker CG, Zhang F, Voytas DF. Plant Genome. 2023 Mar 9:e20312. doi: 10.1002/tpg2.20312. PubMed 36896468.
Backbone
  Vector backbone: pMC-1-ccdB-6
  Backbone manufacturer: Self-made
  Vector type: Plant Expression
Growth in bacteria
  Bacterial resistance: Spectinomycin, 50 μg/mL
  Growth temperature: 37°C
  Growth strain: DH5alpha
  Copy number: High Copy
Gene/Insert
  Gene/Insert name: ZmPLTP promoter
  Species: Zea mays
  Insert size (bp): 1056
  Cloning method: Restriction Enzyme; 5′ cloning site Unknown (unknown if destroyed)
Terms and licenses: Academic/Nonprofit Terms; Industry Terms: Not Available to Industry
Depositor comments: Please visit https://doi.org/10.1101/2022.10.15.511792 for bioRxiv preprint.
How to cite: pMC-1-ZmPLTP-6 was a gift from Daniel Voytas (Addgene plasmid # 197713 ; http://n2t.net/addgene:197713 ; RRID:Addgene_197713)
